Addgene plasmid #74029: FUP95E17RGW (D6)
Purpose: lentiviral expression of Psd95-E17R-EGFP fusion
Depositing lab: Robert Malenka & Oliver Schluter & Weifeng Xu. Depositing organization: Stanford University. Publication: Molecular dissociation of the role of PSD-95 in regulating synaptic strength and LTD. Xu W, Schluter OM, Steiner P, Czervionke BL, Sabatini B, Malenka RC. Neuron. 2008 Jan 24;57(2):248-62. doi: 10.1016/j.neuron.2007.11.027. PubMed 18215622.
Backbone
  Vector backbone: FUGW
  Backbone manufacturer: David Baltimore (Addgene plasmid # 14883)
  Backbone size w/o insert (bp): 9941
  Vector type: Mammalian Expression, Lentiviral
Growth in bacteria
  Bacterial resistance: Ampicillin, 100 μg/mL
  Growth temperature: 37°C
  Growth strain: NEB Stable
  Copy number: High Copy
Gene/Insert
  Gene/Insert name: Psd95
  Species: R. norvegicus (rat)
  Mutation: E17R
  Entrez Gene: DLG4 (a.k.a. MRD62, PSD95, SAP-90, SAP90)
  Promoter: hUbC
  Cloning method: Unknown
  Sequencing primers: 5′ hUBCpro-F
Terms and licenses: Academic/Nonprofit Terms; Industry Terms: Not Available to Industry
Depositor comments: Map: FUGW-HinDIII-SalI-XbaI-BamHI-SmaI-KpnI-EcoRI-XbaI-(P95E17R)
How to cite: FUP95E17RGW (D6) was a gift from Robert Malenka & Oliver Schluter & Weifeng Xu (Addgene plasmid # 74029 ; http://n2t.net/addgene:74029 ; RRID:Addgene_74029)
