[The description below was written by a language model from this plasmid's Addgene catalogue record.]
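Description:
FUP95E17RGW (D6) is a lentiviral transfer plasmid for mammalian expression, built on the FUGW backbone (listed as about 9.9 kb without the insert). It is propagated in bacteria as a high-copy plasmid under ampicillin selection. The recommended host is a recombination-stabilising strain, as is common for lentiviral vectors whose repeated LTR sequences can be unstable. No feature table accompanies the record, so the viral elements are not itemised. FUGW-derived vectors generally carry the LTRs and packaging signal needed to assemble the transgene cassette into lentiviral particles when packaging and envelope functions are supplied in trans, but the specific elements present here cannot be confirmed from the record.

The payload is rat Psd95 (the Dlg4 gene product, a postsynaptic density scaffolding protein) carrying an E17R point mutation. According to the stated purpose it is expressed as a fusion to EGFP. Transcription is driven by the human ubiquitin C (hUbC) promoter, which gives broad constitutive expression in mammalian cells. The depositor's map note places the mutant PSD-95 coding sequence downstream of a short polylinker introduced into FUGW, which is consistent with PSD-95 lying upstream of the backbone's GFP, although the record does not explicitly state the fusion orientation or the cloning method.

The construct delivers a fluorescently tagged PSD-95 mutant by viral transduction. The associated publication concerns dissecting the roles of PSD-95 in regulating synaptic strength and long-term depression, which suggests use in neuronal structure–function studies. The record does not state the specific functional consequence of the E17R substitution.
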