>Addgene plasmid #74029 | FUP95E17RGW (D6) | addgene partial sequence | sequence record 140881 | FUGW-Fwd 5'-ATTACAGGGACAGCAGAGATCC-3'
GGCCTCCGCGCCGGGTTTTGGCGCCTCCCGCGGGCGCCCCCCTCCTCACGGCGAGCGCTGCCACGTCAGA
CGAAGGGCGCAGCGAGCGTCCTGATCCTTCCGCCCGGACGCTCAGGACAGCGGCCCGCTGCTCATAAGAC
TCGGCCTTAGAACCCCAGTATCAGCAGAAGGACATTTTAGGACGGGACTTGGGTGACTCTAGGGCACTGG
TTTTCTTTCCAGAGAGCGGAACAGGCGAGGAAAAGTAGTCCCTTCTCGGCGATTCTGCGGAGGGATCTCC
GTGGGGCGGTGAACGCCGATGATTATATAAGGACGCGCCGGGTGTGGCACAGCTAGTTCCGTCGCAGCCG
GGATTTGGGTCGCGGTTCTTGTTTGTGGATCGCTGTGATCGTCACTTGGTGAGTAGCGGGCTGCTGGGCT
GGCCGGGGCTTTCGTGGCCGCCGGGCCGCTCGGTGGGACGGAAGCGTGTGGAGAGACCGCCAAGGGCTGT
AGTCTGGGTCCGCGAGCAAGGTTGCCCTGAACTGGGGGTTGGGGGGAGCGCAGCAAAATGGCGGCTGTTC
CCGAGTCTTGAATGGAAGACGCTTGTGAGGCGGGCTGTGAGGTCGTTGAAACAAGGTGGGGGGCATGGTG
GGCGGCAAGAACCCAAGGTCTTGAGGCCTTCGCTAATGCGGGAAAGCTCTTATTCGGGTGAGATGGGCTG
GGGCACCATCTGGGGACCCTGACGTGAAGTTTGTCACTGACTGGAGAACTCGGTTTGTCGTCTGTTGCGG
