>Addgene plasmid #74029 | FUP95E17RGW (D6) | addgene partial sequence | sequence record 140989 | EGFP-N 5'-CGTCGCCGTCCAGCTCGACCAG-3'
CTTGCTCACCATGGTGGCGATGGATCCCGGGCCCGCGGTACCGAGTCTCTCTCGGGCTGGGACCCAGATG
TAGGGGCCTGAGAGGTCTTCAATGACACGTTTCACTTTGTGATAGATCTCTTCAAAGCTGTCGCCCTCTA
CGATGGCTGAGAAGCACTCTGTGAACTCCTGCTCCAGCTTCGTGGCTCTGTCGAAGGCTTTCCGGGCTTG
CTCCTCTGTGATCCGCTTATTGATCTCTAGCACATTCTCCAGGGAGCGGGGACGGATGAAGATGGCGATG
GGGTGCAGGTGGGCCGCCTGCAGCCGCCGCACGGCATTGGCCGAGACATCGAGGATGCAGTGCTTCCCCT
GCTCTGCTACCTCTCGCACAGACTGGACGCTGGTCCCATAGAGGTGGCTGTTGTACTGGCCAGCCTCAAT
GAACTTGTGTGCCTGGATGTCCTTCTCCATTTTCTCCCGGGAGGAGACAAAGTGGTAATCCCGGCCGTCT
ATCTCATATTCCCGCTTAGGACGTGTCGTATGAGGGACACAGGATCCAAACTTGTCGGGGAACTCGGAGA
GAAGATCATCGTTGGCACGGTCTTTGGTGGGTCCAAGGATGATGATGGGACGAGCATAGTGCACTTCCAT
CTGGGTCACCGTCTCATAGCTCAGAACCGAGTCTTCTCGACCCTGTGATCCAGAGCTGGAGCCCCAGTCC
TTGGCCTTTAACCTTGACCACTCTCGTCGCTCGACCCGCCGTTTGCTGGGAATGAAGCC
