>Addgene plasmid #74029 | FUP95E17RGW (D6) | addgene partial sequence | sequence record 141066 | hUBCpro-F 5'-TGAAGCTCCGGTTTTGAACT-3'
AATGTAATCATTTGGGTCAATATGTAATTTTCAGTGTTAGACTAGTAAATTGTCCGCTAAATTCTGGCCG
TTTTTGGCTTTTTTGTTAGACGAAGCTTGGGCTGCAGGTCGACTCTAGAGGATCAATTCGCCCTTTCTAG
ACCACCATGGACTGTCTCTGTATAGTGACAACCAAGAAATACCGCTACCAAGATAGAGACACGCCACCTC
TGGAACACAGCCCGGCCCACCTCCCCAACCAGGCCAATTCTCCCCCTGTGATTGTCAACACGGACACCCT
AGAAGCCCCAGGATATGAGTTGCAGGTGAATGGAACAGAGGGGGAGATGGAGTATGAGGAGATCACATTG
GAAAGGGGTAACTCAGGTCTGGGCTTCAGCATCGCAGGTGGCACTGACAACCCGCACATCGGTGACGACC
CGTCCATTTTTATCACCAAGATCATTCCTGGTGGGGCTGCAGCCCAGGATGGCCGCCTCAGGGTCAATGA
CAGCATCCTGTTTGTAAATGAAGTGGATGTTCGGGAGGTGACCCATTCAGCTGCGGTGGAGGCCCTCAAA
GAGGCAGGTTCCATCGTTCGCCTCTATGTCATGCGCCGGAAACCCCCAGCCGAAAAGGTCATGGAGATCA
AACTCATCAAAGGGCCTAAAGGACTTGGCTTCAGCATTGCGGGGGGCGTTGGGAACCAGCACATCCCTGG
AGATAACAGCATCTATGTAACGAAGATCATCGAAGGAGGTGCTGCCCACAAGGATGGCAGGTTGCAGATT
GGAGACAAGATCCTGGCGGTCAACAGTGTGGG
